Addgene plasmid #231527: pHAGE2-TetO-AncMetazoan Sox
Purpose: Expresses reconstructed Ancestral Metazoan Sox in mammalian cells, for lentivirus generation
Depositing lab: Ralf Jauch. Depositing organization: University of Hong Kong. Publication: The emergence of Sox and POU transcription factors predates the origins of animal stem cells. Gao Y, Tan DS, Girbig M, Hu H, Zhou X, Xie Q, Yeung SW, Lee KS, Ho SY, Cojocaru V, Yan J, Hochberg GKA, de Mendoza A, Jauch R. Nat Commun. 2024 Nov 14;15(1):9868. doi: 10.1038/s41467-024-54152-x. PubMed 39543096.
Backbone
  Vector backbone: pHAGE2-TetO
  Vector type: Lentiviral
Growth in bacteria
  Bacterial resistance: Ampicillin, 100 μg/mL
  Growth temperature: 37°C
  Growth strain: NEB Stable
  Copy number: High Copy
Gene/Insert
  Gene/Insert name: Ancestral Metazoan Sox HMG flanked with N- and C-termini of mSox2
  Species: Chimera
  Cloning method: Gene Synthesis
Terms and licenses: Academic/Nonprofit Terms; Industry Terms: Not Available to Industry
Depositor comments: Depositor sequence and Addgene's NGS result show several discrepancies in the insert region. This is due to codon optimization and does not affect plasmid function.
How to cite: pHAGE2-TetO-AncMetazoan Sox was a gift from Ralf Jauch (Addgene plasmid # 231527 ; http://n2t.net/addgene:231527 ; RRID:Addgene_231527)
