[The description below was written by a language model from this plasmid's Addgene catalogue record and pLannotate feature annotations shown in this document.]
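Description:
pHAGE2-TetO-AncMetazoan Sox is an HIV-1-based lentiviral transfer plasmid of about 7.3 kb, built on the pHAGE2-TetO backbone for producing lentivirus that delivers a doxycycline-regulated transgene to mammalian cells. It is maintained in E. coli through a high-copy ColE1/pUC-type origin and an ampicillin resistance gene (β-lactamase with its own promoter). No mammalian selection marker or fluorescent reporter is annotated. The viral portion carries a truncated 5' LTR, the Ψ packaging signal with an adjoining gag fragment, the Rev response element for Rev-dependent nuclear export of the genomic RNA, and a cPPT/CTS. Downstream of the cargo lies a WPRE to enhance transcript expression, followed by a self-inactivating ΔU3 3' LTR that contains a loxP site. Because the 3' U3 region is copied to both ends of the provirus during reverse transcription, such a site would typically allow Cre-mediated excision of the integrated cassette, although the record does not state that this is the intended use.

The payload is driven by a tetracycline response element with seven tetO repeats joined to a minimal CMV promoter, so expression depends on a Tet transactivator (such as rtTA) supplied separately, as none is encoded here. The insert, made by gene synthesis, is a chimeric protein in which a computationally reconstructed ancestral metazoan Sox HMG DNA-binding domain is flanked by the N- and C-terminal regions of mouse Sox2. This explains why the automated annotation labels the whole reading frame as mouse Sox2. The depositor notes that differences between the submitted and sequenced insert reflect codon optimization and do not affect function. The stated purpose is expression of the reconstructed ancestral Sox factor in mammalian cells, in the context of work on the evolutionary origin of Sox and POU transcription factors.
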