Features (pLannotate 1.2.2; 27 found; start..end, strand, type, name):
    377..634     +  LTR            5' LTR (truncated): truncated 5' long terminal repeat (LTR) from HIV-1
    681..806     +  misc_feature   HIV-1 Ψ: packaging signal of human immunodeficiency virus type 1
    790..1128    +  CDS            HIV-1 gag (fragment): gag protein from human immunodeficiency virus 1; gag
   1303..1536    +  misc_feature   RRE: The Rev response element (RRE) of HIV-1 allows for Rev-dependent mRNA export from the nucleus to the cytoplasm.
   1913..2013    +  CDS            Rev (fragment): human immunodeficiency virus 1 (HIV-1) Rev protein; rev; enhances nuclear export of unspliced and incompletely spliced viral mRNAs
   2058..2175    +  misc_feature   cPPT/CTS: central polypurine tract and central termination sequence of HIV-1
   2217..2237    -  promoter       SV40 promoter (fragment): SV40 enhancer and early promoter
   2251..2521    +  protein_bind   tetracycline response element: contains seven copies of the tetracycline operator tetO tetracycline repressor TetR
   2532..2549    +  misc_feature   MCS (fragment): pUC18/19 multiple cloning site
   2549..2616    +  promoter       tight TRE promoter (fragment): Tet-responsive promoter PTight, consisting of seven tet operator sequences followed by the minimal CMV promoter
   2691..3647    +  CDS            Sox2: SOX2_MOUSE - Also known as Sox-2. Experimental evidence at protein level: Swiss-Prot protein existence level 1. Transcription factor that forms a trimeric complex with POU5F1 (OCT3/4) on DNA and controls the expression of a number of genes involved in embryonic development such as YES1, FGF4, UTF1 and ZFP206 (PubMed:15863505, PubMed:17097055, PubMed:19740739). Binds to the proximal enhancer region of NANOG (PubMed:15863505). Critical for early embryogenesis and for embryonic stem cell pluripotency (By similarity). Downstream SRRT target that mediates the promotion of neural stem cell self-rene
   3670..4258    +  misc_feature   WPRE: woodchuck hepatitis virus posttranscriptional regulatory element
   4311..4330    +  misc_feature   cPPT/CTS (fragment): central polypurine tract and central termination sequence of HIV-1
   4332..4367    +  LTR            3' LTR (ΔU3) (fragment): self-inactivating 3' long terminal repeat (LTR) from HIV-1
   4388..4421    +  protein_bind   loxP: Cre-mediated recombination occurs in the 8-bp core sequence (GCATACAT). Cre recombinase
   4440..4620    +  LTR            5' LTR (truncated): truncated 5' long terminal repeat (LTR) from HIV-1
   4753..4857    +  promoter       AmpR promoter: bla
   4858..5718    +  CDS            AmpR: β-lactamase; bla; confers resistance to ampicillin, carbenicillin, and related antibiotics
   5889..6477    +  rep_origin     ori: high-copy-number ColE1/pMB1/pBR322/pUC origin of replication
   6660..6714    +  CDS            lacI (fragment): lac repressor; lacI; The lac repressor binds to the lac operator to inhibit transcription in E. coli. This inhibition can be relieved by adding lactose or isopropyl-β-D-thiogalactopyranoside (IPTG).
   6720..6813    +  rep_origin     SV40 ori (fragment): SV40 origin of replication
   6838..6875    +  CDS            lacI (fragment): lac repressor; lacI; The lac repressor binds to the lac operator to inhibit transcription in E. coli. This inhibition can be relieved by adding lactose or isopropyl-β-D-thiogalactopyranoside (IPTG).
   6888..6909    +  protein_bind   CAP binding site: CAP binding activates transcription in the presence of cAMP. E. coli catabolite activator protein
   6924..6954    +  promoter       lac promoter: promoter for the E. coli lac operon
   6962..6978    +  protein_bind   lac operator: The lac repressor binds to the lac operator to inhibit transcription in E. coli. This inhibition can be relieved by adding lactose or isopropyl-β-D-thiogalactopyranoside (IPTG). lac repressor encoded by lacI
   7012..7095    +  polyA_signal   SV40 poly(A) signal (fragment): SV40 polyadenylation signal
   7262..329     +  CDS            nef (fragment) (across the origin): NEF_HV1BR - Experimental evidence at protein level: Swiss-Prot protein existence level 1. Extracellular Nef protein targets CD4(+) T-lymphocytes for apoptosis by interacting with CXCR4 surface receptors (PubMed:14990729). From Human immunodeficiency virus type 1 group M subtype B (isolate BRU/LAI) (HIV-1).
>Addgene plasmid #231527 | pHAGE2-TetO-AncMetazoan Sox | addgene full sequence | sequence record 465434 | Addgene NGS Result
TGGAAGGGCTAATTCACTCCCAAAGAAGACAAGATATCCTTGATCTGTGGATCTACCACACACAAGGCTA
CTTCCCTGATTAGCAGAACTACACACCAGGGCCAGGGGTCAGATATCCACTGACCTTTGGATGGTGCTAC
AAGCTAGTACCAGTTGAGCCAGATAAGGTAGAAGAGGCCAATAAAGGAGAGAACACCAGCTTGTTACACC
CTGTGAGCCTGCATGGGATGGATGACCCGGAGAGAGAAGTGTTAGAGTGGAGGTTTGACAGCCGCCTAGC
ATTTCATCACGTGGCCCGAGAGCTGCATCCGGAGTACTTCAAGAACTGCTGATATCGAGCTTGCTACAAG
GGACTTTCCGCTGGGGACTTTCCAGGGAGGCGTGGCCTGGGCGGGACTGGGGAGTGGCGAGCCCTCAGAT
CCTGCATATAAGCAGCTGCTTTTTGCCTGTACTGGGTCTCTCTGGTTAGACCAGATCTGAGCCTGGGAGC
TCTCTGGCTAACTAGGGAACCCACTGCTTAAGCCTCAATAAAGCTTGCCTTGAGTGCTTCAAGTAGTGTG
TGCCCGTCTGTTGTGTGACTCTGGTAACTAGAGATCCCTCAGACCCTTTTAGTCAGTGTGGAAAATCTCT
AGCAGTGGCGCCCGAACAGGGACTTGAAAGCGAAAGGGAAACCAGAGGAGCTCTCTCGACGCAGGACTCG
GCTTGCTGAAGCGCGCACGGCAAGAGGCGAGGGGCGGCGACTGGTGAGTACGCCAAAAATTTTGACTAGC
GGAGGCTAGAAGGAGAGAGATGGGTGCGAGAGCGTCAGTATTAAGCGGGGGAGAATTAGATCGCGATGGG
AAAAAATTCGGTTAAGGCCAGGGGGAAAGAAAAAATATAAATTAAAACATATAGTATGGGCAAGCAGGGA
GCTAGAACGATTCGCAGTTAATCCTGGCCTGTTAGAAACATCAGAAGGCTGTAGACAAATACTGGGACAG
CTACAACCATCCCTTCAGACAGGATCAGAAGAACTTAGATCATTATATAATACAGTAGCAACCCTCTATT
GTGTGCATCAAAGGATAGAGATAAAAGACACCAAGGAAGCTTTAGACAAGATAGAGGAAGAGCAAAACAA
AAGTAAGACCACCGCACAGCAAGCGGCCGGCCGCTGATCTTCAGACCTGGAGGAGGAGATATGAGGGACA
ATTGGAGAAGTGAATTATATAAATATAAAGTAGTAAAAATTGAACCATTAGGAGTAGCACCCACCAAGGC
AAAGAGAAGAGTGGTGCAGAGAGAAAAAAGAGCAGTGGGAATAGGAGCTTTGTTCCTTGGGTTCTTGGGA
GCAGCAGGAAGCACTATGGGCGCAGCGTCAATGACGCTGACGGTACAGGCCAGACAATTATTGTCTGGTA
TAGTGCAGCAGCAGAACAATTTGCTGAGGGCTATTGAGGCGCAACAGCATCTGTTGCAACTCACAGTCTG
GGGCATCAAGCAGCTCCAGGCAAGAATCCTGGCTGTGGAAAGATACCTAAAGGATCAACAGCTCCTGGGG
ATTTGGGGTTGCTCTGGAAAACTCATTTGCACCACTGCTGTGCCTTGGAATGCTAGTTGGAGTAATAAAT
CTCTGGAACAGATTTGGAATCACACGACCTGGATGGAGTGGGACAGAGAAATTAACAATTACACAAGCTT
AATACACTCCTTAATTGAAGAATCGCAAAACCAGCAAGAAAAGAATGAACAAGAATTATTGGAATTAGAT
AAATGGGCAAGTTTGTGGAATTGGTTTAACATAACAAATTGGCTGTGGTATATAAAATTATTCATAATGA
TAGTAGGAGGCTTGGTAGGTTTAAGAATAGTTTTTGCTGTACTTTCTATAGTGAATAGAGTTAGGCAGGG
ATATTCACCATTATCGTTTCAGACCCACCTCCCAACCCCGAGGGGACCCGACAGGCCCGAAGGAATAGAA
GAAGAAGGTGGAGAGAGAGACAGAGACAGATCCATTCGATTAGTGAACGGATCTCGACGGTATCGCCGAA
TTCACAAATGGCAGTATTCATCCACAATTTTAAAAGAAAAGGGGGGATTGGGGGGTACAGTGCAGGGGAA
AGAATAGTAGACATAATAGCAACAGACATACAAACTAAAGAATTACAAAAACAAATTACAAAAATTCAAA
ATTTTCGGGTTTATTACAGGGACAGCAGAGATCCAGTTTGGACTAGTCCACACCCTAACTGACACACTCG
AGTTTACCACTCCCTATCAGTGATAGAGAAAAGTGAAAGTCGAGTTTACCACTCCCTATCAGTGATAGAG
AAAAGTGAAAGTCGAGTTTACCACTCCCTATCAGTGATAGAGAAAAGTGAAAGTCGAGTTTACCACTCCC
TATCAGTGATAGAGAAAAGTGAAAGTCGAGTTTACCACTCCCTATCAGTGATAGAGAAAAGTGAAAGTCG
AGTTTACCACTCCCTATCAGTGATAGAGAAAAGTGAAAGTCGAGTTTACCACTCCCTATCAGTGATAGAG
AAAAGTGAAAGTCGAGCTCGGTACCCGGGTCGAGGTAGGCATGTACGGTGGGAGGCCTATATAAGCAGAG
CTCGTTTAGTGAACCGTCAGATCGCCTGGAGACGCCATCCACGCTGTTTTGACCTCCATAGAAGACACCG
GGACCGATCCAGCCTGCGGCCACCACCGGTATGTACAACATGATGGAGACCGAGCTGAAACCCCCTGGAC
CTCAGCAAGCCTCCGGCGGCGGAGGCGGCGGAGGCAACGCTACCGCCGCTGCCACCGGCGGCAATCAGAA
GAACAGCCCTAACCACATCAAGAGGCCTATGAACGCCTTCATGGTGTGGGCCAAGGAGCAGAGGAGGAAG
ATCGCTCAGCAGCACCCTGACATGCACAACAGCGAGATCAGCAAGAGGCTGGGCGAGAGGTGGAAGAGCC
TGAGCGACGAGGAGAAGCAGCCTTACGTGGAGGAGGCCAAGAGGCTGAGGGCTCAGCATCAGAAGGAGCA
CCCTGACTACAAGTATAGGCCTAGGAGGAAGAAAAAGACCCTGATGAAGAAGGACAAATACACCCTCCCT
GGCGGCCTGCTCGCCCCCGGCGGCAACAGCATGGCTAGCGGCGTGGGAGTCGGCGCTGGACTGGGAGCCG
GCGTGAATCAGAGGATGGACAGCTACGCCCACATGAACGGCTGGAGCAACGGCAGCTACAGCATGATGCA
AGAGCAGCTGGGCTACCCTCAGCACCCTGGCCTGAACGCCCACGGCGCCGCTCAGATGCAGCCTATGCAT
AGGTACGACGTGAGCGCCCTGCAGTACAACAGCATGACAAGCAGCCAAACCTACATGAACGGCAGCCCTA
CCTACAGCATGAGCTACAGCCAACAAGGCACCCCTGGCATGGCCCTGGGCAGCATGGGCAGCGTGGTGAA
GAGCGAGGCTAGCAGCAGCCCTCCTGTGGTGACAAGCAGCAGCCACAGCAGAGCCCCTTGCCAAGCCGGC
GACCTGAGGGACATGATCAGCATGTACCTGCCTGGCGCCGAGGTGCCTGAGCCTGCCGCCCCTAGCAGAC
TGCACATGGCTCAGCACTATCAGAGCGGCCCTGTGCCTGGCACCGCCATCAACGGCACCCTGCCTCTGAG
CCACATGTGAGTCGACATCGATAGATCCTAATCAACCTCTGGATTACAAAATTTGTGAAAGATTGACTGG
TATTCTTAACTATGTTGCTCCTTTTACGCTATGTGGATACGCTGCTTTAATGCCTTTGTATCATGCTATT
GCTTCCCGTATGGCTTTCATTTTCTCCTCCTTGTATAAATCCTGGTTGCTGTCTCTTTATGAGGAGTTGT
GGCCCGTTGTCAGGCAACGTGGCGTGGTGTGCACTGTGTTTGCTGACGCAACCCCCACTGGTTGGGGCAT
TGCCACCACCTGTCAGCTCCTTTCCGGGACTTTCGCTTTCCCCCTCCCTATTGCCACGGCGGAACTCATC
GCCGCCTGCCTTGCCCGCTGCTGGACAGGGGCTCGGCTGTTGGGCACTGACAATTCCGTGGTGTTGTCGG
GGAAATCATCGTCCTTTCCTTGGCTGCTCGCCTGTGTTGCCACCTGGATTCTGCGCGGGACGTCCTTCTG
CTACGTCCCTTCGGCCCTCAATCCAGCGGACCTTCCTTCCCGCGGCCTGCTGCCGGCTCTGCGGCCTCTT
CCGCGTCTTCGCCTTCGCCCTCAGACGAGTCGGATCTCCCTTTGGGCCGCCTCCCCGCCTGGTACCTTTA
AGACCAATGACTTACAAGGCAGCTGTAGATCTTAGCCACTTTTTAAAAGAAAAGGGGGGACTGGAAGGGC
TAATTCACTCCCAACGAAGACAAGATCACCTGCAGGACAGGCGCGCCATAACTTCGTATAGCATACATTA
TACGAAGTTATCTGCTTTTTGCTTGTACTGGGTCTCTCTGGTTAGACCAGATCTGAGCCTGGGAGCTCTC
TGGCTAACTAGGGAACCCACTGCTTAAGCCTCAATAAAGCTTGCCTTGAGTGCTTCAAGTAGTGTGTGCC
CGTCTGTTGTGTGACTCTGGTAACTAGAGATCCCTCAGACCCTTTTAGTCAGTGTGGAAAATCTCTAGCA
CCCGGGCGATTAAGGAAAGGGCTAGATCATTCTTGAAGACGAAAGGGCCTCGTGATACGCCTATTTTTAT
AGGTTAATGTCATGATAATAATGGTTTCTTAGACGTCAGGTGGCACTTTTCGGGGAAATGTGCGCGGAAC
CCCTATTTGTTTATTTTTCTAAATACATTCAAATATGTATCCGCTCATGAGACAATAACCCTGATAAATG
CTTCAATAATATTGAAAAAGGAAGAGTATGAGTATTCAACATTTCCGTGTCGCCCTTATTCCCTTTTTTG
CGGCATTTTGCCTTCCTGTTTTTGCTCACCCAGAAACGCTGGTGAAAGTAAAAGATGCTGAAGATCAGTT
GGGTGCACGAGTGGGTTACATCGAACTGGATCTCAACAGCGGTAAGATCCTTGAGAGTTTTCGCCCCGAA
GAACGTTTTCCAATGATGAGCACTTTTAAAGTTCTGCTATGTGGCGCGGTATTATCCCGTGTTGACGCCG
GGCAAGAGCAACTCGGTCGCCGCATACACTATTCTCAGAATGACTTGGTTGAGTACTCACCAGTCACAGA
AAAGCATCTTACGGATGGCATGACAGTAAGAGAATTATGCAGTGCTGCCATAACCATGAGTGATAACACT
GCGGCCAACTTACTTCTGACAACGATCGGAGGACCGAAGGAGCTAACCGCTTTTTTGCACAACATGGGGG
ATCATGTAACTCGCCTTGATCGTTGGGAACCGGAGCTGAATGAAGCCATACCAAACGACGAGCGTGACAC
CACGATGCCTGTAGCAATGGCAACAACGTTGCGCAAACTATTAACTGGCGAACTACTTACTCTAGCTTCC
CGGCAACAATTAATAGACTGGATGGAGGCGGATAAAGTTGCAGGACCACTTCTGCGCTCGGCCCTTCCGG
CTGGCTGGTTTATTGCTGATAAATCTGGAGCCGGTGAGCGTGGGTCTCGCGGTATCATTGCAGCACTGGG
GCCAGATGGTAAGCCCTCCCGTATCGTAGTTATCTACACGACGGGGAGTCAGGCAACTATGGATGAACGA
AATAGACAGATCGCTGAGATAGGTGCCTCACTGATTAAGCATTGGTAACTGTCAGACCAAGTTTACTCAT
ATATACTTTAGATTGATTTAAAACTTCATTTTTAATTTAAAAGGATCTAGGTGAAGATCCTTTTTGATAA
TCTCATGACCAAAATCCCTTAACGTGAGTTTTCGTTCCACTGAGCGTCAGACCCCGTAGAAAAGATCAAA
GGATCTTCTTGAGATCCTTTTTTTCTGCGCGTAATCTGCTGCTTGCAAACAAAAAAACCACCGCTACCAG
CGGTGGTTTGTTTGCCGGATCAAGAGCTACCAACTCTTTTTCCGAAGGTAACTGGCTTCAGCAGAGCGCA
GATACCAAATACTGTTCTTCTAGTGTAGCCGTAGTTAGGCCACCACTTCAAGAACTCTGTAGCACCGCCT
ACATACCTCGCTCTGCTAATCCTGTTACCAGTGGCTGCTGCCAGTGGCGATAAGTCGTGTCTTACCGGGT
TGGACTCAAGACGATAGTTACCGGATAAGGCGCAGCGGTCGGGCTGAACGGGGGGTTCGTGCACACAGCC
CAGCTTGGAGCGAACGACCTACACCGAACTGAGATACCTACAGCGTGAGCTATGAGAAAGCGCCACGCTT
CCCGAAGGGAGAAAGGCGGACAGGTATCCGGTAAGCGGCAGGGTCGGAACAGGAGAGCGCACGAGGGAGC
TTCCAGGGGGAAACGCCTGGTATCTTTATAGTCCTGTCGGGTTTCGCCACCTCTGACTTGAGCGTCGATT
TTTGTGATGCTCGTCAGGGGGGCGGAGCCTATGGAAAAACGCCAGCAACGCGGCCTTTTTACGGTTCCTG
GCCTTTTGCTGGCCTTTTGCTCACATGTTCTTTCCTGCGTTATCCCCTGATTCTGTGGATAACCGTATTA
CCGCCTTTGAGTGAGCTGATACCGCTCGCCGCAGCCGAACGACCGAGCGCAGCGAGTCAGTGAGCGAGGA
AGCGGAAGAGCGCCCAATACGCAAACCGCCTCTCCCCGCGCGTTGGCCGATTCATTAATGCAGCAAGCTC
ATGGCTGACTAATTTTTTTTATTTATGCAGAGGCCGAGGCCGCCTCGGCCTCTGAGCTATTCCAGAAGTA
GTGAGGAGGCTTTTTTGGAGGCCTAGGCTTTTGCAAAAAGCTCCCCGTGGCACGACAGGTTTCCCGACTG
GAAAGCGGGCAGTGAGCGCAACGCAATTAATGTGAGTTAGCTCACTCATTAGGCACCCCAGGCTTTACAC
TTTATGCTTCCGGCTCGTATGTTGTGTGGAATTGTGAGCGGATAACAATTTCACACAGGAAACAGCTATG
ACATGATTACGAATTTCACAAATAAAGCATTTTTTTCACTGCATTCTAGTTGTGGTTTGTCCAAACTCAT
CAATGTATCTTATCATGTCTGGATCAACTGGATAACTCAAGCTAACCAAAATCATCCCAAACTTCCCACC
CCATACCCTATTACCACTGCCAATTACCTGTGGTTTCATTTACTCTAAACCTGTGATTCCTCTGAATTAT
TTTCATTTTAAAGAAATTGTATTTGTTAAATATGTACTACAAACTTAGTAGT
